Addgene plasmid #67085: pCellFree_G03 CSNK2A1
Purpose: Standard for cell-free expression benchmarking.
Depositing lab: Kirill Alexandrov. Depositing organization: University of Queensland. Publication: Performance benchmarking of four cell-free protein expression systems. Gagoski D, Polinkovsky ME, Mureev S, Kunert A, Johnston W, Gambin Y, Alexandrov K. Biotechnol Bioeng. 2015 Aug 24. doi: 10.1002/bit.25814. PubMed 26301602.
Backbone
  Vector backbone: pCellFree_G03
  Vector type: Cell-free expression
Growth in bacteria
  Bacterial resistance: Ampicillin, 100 μg/mL
  Growth temperature: 37°C
  Growth strain: DH5alpha
  Copy number: High Copy
Gene/Insert
  Gene/Insert name: CSNK2A1 (alt name: Casein kinase II subunit alpha)
  Species: H. sapiens (human)
  Entrez Gene: CSNK2A1 (a.k.a. CK2A1, CKII, Cka1, Cka2, OCNDS)
  Promoter: T7
  Tag / fusion protein: His (N terminal on backbone); EGFP (N terminal on backbone)
  Cloning method: Gateway Cloning
  Sequencing primers: 5′ EGFP-C; 3′ T7 terminal
Terms and licenses: Academic/Nonprofit Terms; Industry Terms: Not Available to Industry
How to cite: pCellFree_G03 CSNK2A1 was a gift from Kirill Alexandrov (Addgene plasmid # 67085 ; http://n2t.net/addgene:67085 ; RRID:Addgene_67085)
