[The description below was written by a language model from this plasmid's Addgene catalogue record.]
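Description:
pCellFree_G03 CSNK2A1 is a cell-free expression plasmid built on the pCellFree_G03 backbone, intended as a template for in vitro transcription–translation reactions rather than for expression in living cells. It is propagated in E. coli as a high-copy plasmid under ampicillin selection. The record does not name the origin of replication, and no feature table is provided, so other backbone elements such as translation leader sequences cannot be described from the available information.

The insert is human CSNK2A1, encoding the catalytic alpha subunit of casein kinase II, introduced by Gateway recombination cloning. Transcription is driven by a T7 promoter, so mRNA is produced by T7 RNA polymerase supplied in, or added to, the reaction. The listed 3′ sequencing primer suggests a T7 terminator region lies downstream of the insert. The backbone contributes two N-terminal fusion partners, a His tag and EGFP, so the kinase is made as a His-EGFP-CSNK2A1 fusion. The His tag allows metal-affinity capture or detection. EGFP provides a fluorescent readout that can be used to monitor the yield of the translated product directly in the reaction mixture.

According to the record, the construct serves as a standard for cell-free expression benchmarking, and it was deposited in connection with a study comparing the performance of four cell-free protein expression systems. In that context it acts as one defined human test protein whose expression can be compared across different lysate systems.
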