>Addgene plasmid #67085 | pCellFree_G03 CSNK2A1 | addgene partial sequence | sequence record 119739 | EGFP-N 5'-CGTCGCCGTCCAGCTCGACCAG-3'
CTCGCCCTTGCTTGTGCCGTGGTGATGGTGGTGATGGTGGTGACCAGAGGTGCCCATGGTTTCACTTACG
TGTTTAATGTCTTTACAGACTTTATACATTACTGTCATGGTTAAATAAAATAAAATAAAATAAAATAAAA
TAAAATAAAATAAAATAAAATAAAATAAAATAAACTTAAGATGTCCCTATAGTGAGTCGTATTAGACGTC
AGGTGGCACTTTTCGGGGAAATGTGCGCGGAACCCCTATTTGTTTATTTTTCTAAATACATTCAAATATG
TATCCGCTCATGAGACAATAACCCTGATAAATGCTTCAATAATATTGAAAAAGGAAGAGTATGAGTATTC
AACATTTCCGTGTCGCCCTTATTCCCTTTTTTGCGGCATTTTGCCTTCCTGTTTTTGCTCACCCAGAAAC
GCTGGTGAAAGTAAAAGATGCTGAAGATCAGTTGGGTGCACGAGTGGGTTACATCGAACTGGATCTCAAC
AGCGGTAAGATCCTTGAGAGTTTTCGCCCCGAAGAACGTTTTCCAATGATGAGCACTTTTAAAGTTCTGC
TATGTGGCGCGGTATTATCCCGTATTGACGCCGGGCAAGAGCAACTCGGTCGCCGCATACACTATTCTCA
GAATGACTTGGTTGAGTACTCACCAGTCACAGAAAAGCATCTTACGGATGGCATGACAGTAAGAGAATTA
TGCAGTGCTGCCATAACCATGAGTGATAACACTGCGGCCAACTTACTTCTGACAACGATCGGAGGACCGA
AGGAGCTAACCGCTTTTTTGCACAACATGGGGGATCATGTAACTCGCCTTGATCGTTGGGAACCGGAGCT
GAATGAAGCCATACCAAACGACGAGCGTGACACCACGATGCCTGTAGCAATGGCAACAACGTTGCGCAAA
CTATTAACTGGCGAACTACTTACTCTAGCTTCCCGGCAACAATTAATAGACTGGATGGAGGCGGATAAAG
TTGCAGGACCACTTCTGCGCTCGGCCCTTCCGGCTGGCTGGTTTATTGCTGATAAATCTGGAGCCGGTGA
GCGTGGG
