>Addgene plasmid #67085 | pCellFree_G03 CSNK2A1 | addgene partial sequence | sequence record 119741 | T7term 5'-GCTAGTTATTGCTCAGCGG-3'
TACCACGCGTACCCAACACACGGACACATGCACGAACACGCATGCAGAGAGATCTTTACATCATCTATAG
AGAAGTACACGTAAAAGTAAGACTCGCTCGTTCTGCCAGCTACAACCGAGAAGGCGACGTGAAAGGAACA
AGAAAGGAGGAGGAGGGCGGCCGCTTACACCACTTTGTACAAGAAAGTTGGGTACTGCTGAGCGCCAGCG
GCAGCTGGAACAGGCATCCCAAGGGGGTTGGCAGCAGCAATCACTGGTGAGCCTGCCAGAGGTCCAAGGG
GTGAAGGGGTTGGCACTGAAGAAATCCCTGACATCATATTGGCGCTGCTGACGGGCGTACTGCCCCCTGG
CATGCTAGATGAACCCATTCGAGCCTGGTCCTTCACAACAGTGTAGAAATAGGGGTGCTCCATTGCCTCT
CTTGCAGTAAGCCGTGACTGGTGGTCATATCGCAGCAGTTTGTCCAGGAAATCCAAGGCCTCAGGGCTGA
CAAGGTGCTGATTTTCACTGTGGACAAAGCGTTCCCATCGCTTTCGAGAGTGTCTGCCCAAGATATCATT
GAAACGTGGATCTAATTCAATGTTGTATTTGTCAATATAGTCATATAAATCTTCTGTCCCCAGAACCTTG
GCTATCCTCACCAACTGATCATAATTGTCATGTCCATGGAAAAATGGCTCCTTCCGAAAGATCATACTTG
CCAGCATACAACCCAAACTCCACATATCCAAACTATAATCGTACATCTGATAGTCTACAAGTAGCTCAGG
ACCTTTGAAGTATCGGGAAGCAACTCGGACATTATATTCTTGGCCAGGATGATAAAACTCAGCCAAACCC
CAGTCTATTAGTCGTAGCTTTCTGTGCTCATGATCAATCATGACATTATGGGGCTTGACATCTCTGTGCA
TAATTCCCATGCTGTGACAATAATCCAGGGCCTTCAGAATCTCATACATGTAAAATCGAATATCATAGTC
TGTTAACGTCTGGTACAATTGCTTGAAGTCTGTGTTGTTTACGTGTTCAAAAACCAAGGCGGGGGTTCGT
GACACAGGGTCTTT
