>Addgene plasmid #67085 | pCellFree_G03 CSNK2A1 | addgene partial sequence | sequence record 120275 | T7 5'-TAATACGACTCACTATAGGG-3'
TTATTTATTTTATTTTATTTTATTTTATTTTATTTTATTTTATTTTATTTAACCATGACAGTAATGTATA
AAGTCTGTAAAGACATTAAACACGTAAGTGAAACCATGGGCACCTCTGGTCACCACCATCACCACCATCA
CCACGGCACAAGCAAGGGCGAGGAGCTGTTCACCGGGGTGGTGCCCATCCTGGTCGAGCTGGACGGCGAC
GTAAACGGCCACAAGTTCAGCGTGTCCGGCGAGGGCGAGGGCGATGCCACCTACGGCAAGCTGACCCTGA
AGTTCATCTGCACCACCGGCAAGCTGCCCGTGCCCTGGCCCACCCTCGTGACCACCCTGACCTACGGCGT
GCAGTGCTTCAGCCGCTACCCCGACCACATGAAGCAGCACGACTTCTTCAAGTCCGCCATGCCCGAAGGC
TACGTCCAGGAGCGCACCATCTTCTTCAAGGACGACGGCAACTACAAGACCCGCGCCGAGGTGAAGTTCG
AGGGCGACACCCTGGTGAACCGCATCGAGCTGAAGGGCATCGACTTCAAGGAGGACGGCAACATCCTGGG
GCACAAGCTGGAGTACAACTACAACAGCCACAACGTCTATATCATGGCCGACAAGCAGAAGAACGGCATC
AAGGTGAACTTCAAGATCCGCCACAACATCGAGGACGGCAGCGTGCAGCTCGCCGACCACTACCAGCAGA
ACACCCCCATCGGCGACGGCCCCGTGCTGCTGCCCGACAACCACTACCTGAGCACCCAGTCCGCCCTGAG
CAAAGACCCCAACGAGAAGCGCGATCACATGGTCCTGCTGGAGTTCGTGACCGCCGCCGGGATCACTCTC
GGCATGGACGAGCTATACAAGCTGGAGGTGCTCTTCCAGGGTCCGACAAGTTTGTACAAAAAAGTTGGCA
TCTCGGGAACCC
